>Addgene plasmid #208635 | pET28-H12TEV | addgene full sequence | sequence record 433640 | Addgene NGS Result
TGGCGAATGGG
[124 nt withheld, positions 12-135]
C
[91 nt withheld, positions 137-227]
A
[49 nt withheld, positions 229-277]
CCTTTGACGTTGGAGTCCACGTTCTTT
[37 nt withheld, positions 305-341]
ACCCTATCTCGGTCTATTCTTTTGATTTATAAGGGATTTTGCCGATTTCGGCCTATTGGTTAAAAAATGA
GCTGATTTAACAAAAATTTAACGCGAATTTTAACAAAATATTAACGCTTACAATTTAGGTGGCACTTTTC
GGGGAAATGTGCGCGGAACCCCTATTTGTTTATTTTTCTAAATACATTCAAATATGTATCCGCTCATGAA
TTAATTCTTAGAAAAACTCATCGAGCATCAAATGAAACTGCAATTTATTCATATCAGGATTATCAATACC
ATATTTTTGAAAAAGCCGTTTCTGTAATGAAGGAGAAAACTCACCGAGGCAGTTCCATAGGATGGCAAGA
TCCTGGTATCGGTCTGCGATTCCGACTCGTCCAACATCAATACAACCTATTAATTTCCCCTCGTCAAAAA
TAAGGTTATCAAGTGAGAAATCACCATGAGTGACGACTGAATCCGGTGAGAATGGCAAAAGTTTATGCAT
TTCTTTCCAGACTTGTTCAACAGGCCAGCCATTACGCTCGTCATCAAAATCACTCGCATCAACCAAACCG
TTATTCATTCGTGATTGCGCCTGAGCGAGACGAAATACGCGATCGCTGTTAAAAGGACAATTACAAACAG
GAATCGAATGCAACCGGCGCAGGAACACTGCCAGCGCATCAACAATATTTTCACCTGAATCAGGATATTC
TTCTAATACCTGGAATGCTGTTTTCCCGGGGATCGCAGTGGTGAGTAACCATGCATCATCAGGAGTACGG
ATAAAATGCTTGATGGTCGGAAGAGGCATAAATTCCGTCAGCCAGTTTAGTCTGACCATCTCATCTGTAA
CATCATTGGCAACGCTACCTTTGCCATGTTTCAGAAACAACTCTGGCGCATCGGGCTTCCCATACAATCG
ATAGATTGTCGCACCTGATTGCCCGACATTATCGCGAGCCCATTTATACCCATATAAATCAGCATCCATG
TTGGAATTTAATCGCGGCCTAGAGCAAGACGTTTCCCGTTGAATATGGCTCATAACACCCCTTGTATTAC
TGTTTATGTAAGCAGACAGTTTTATTGTTCATGACCAAAATCCCTTAACGTGAGTTTTCGTTCCACTGAG
CGTCAGACCCCGTAGAAAAGATCAAAGGATCTTCTTGAGATCCTTTTTTTCTGCGCGTAATCTGCTGCTT
GCAAACAAAAAAACCACCGCTACCAGCGGTGGTTTGTTTGCCGGATCAAGAGCTACCAACTCTTTTTCCG
AAGGTAACTGGCTTCAGCAGAGCGCAGATACCAAATACTGTCCTTCTAGTGTAGCCGTAGTTAGGCCACC
ACTTCAAGAACTCTGTAGCACCGCCTACATACCTCGCTCTGCTAATCCTGTTACCAGTGGCTGCTGCCAG
TGGCGATAAGTCGTGTCTTACCGGGTTGGACTCAAGACGATAGTTACCGGATAAGGCGCAGCGGTCGGGC
TGAACGGGGGGTTCGTGCACACAGCCCAGCTTGGAGCGAACGACCTACACCGAACTGAGATACCTACAGC
GTGAGCTATGAGAAAGCGCCACGCTTCCCGAAGGGAGAAAGGCGGACAGGTATCCGGTAAGCGGCAGGGT
CGGAACAGGAGAGCGCACGAGGGAGCTTCCAGGGGGAAACGCCTGGTATCTTTATAGTCCTGTCGGGTTT
CGCCACCTCTGACTTGAGCGTCGATTTTTGTGATGCTCGTCAGGGGGGCGGAGCCTATGGAAAAACGCCA
GCAACGCGGCCTTTTTACGGTTCCTGGCCTTTTGCTGGCCTTTTGCTCACATGTTCTTTCCTGCGTTATC
CCCTGATTCTGTGGATAACCGTATTACCGCCTTTGAGTGAGCTGATACCGCTCGCCGCAGCCGAACGACC
GAGCGCAGCGAGTCAGTGAGCGAGGAAGCGGAAGAGCGCCTGATGCGGTATTTTCTCCTTACGCATCTGT
GCGGTATTTCACACCGCAATGGTGCACTCTCAGTACAATCTGCTCTGATGCCGCATAGTTAAGCCAGTAT
ACACTCCGCTATCGCTACGTGACTGGGTCATGGCTGCGCCCCGACACCCGCCAACACCCGCTGACGCGCC
CTGACGGGCTTGTCTGCTCCCGGCATCCGCTTACAGACAAGCTGTGACCGTCTCCGGGAGCTGCATGTGT
CAGAGGTTTTCACCGTCATCACCGAAACGCGCGAGGCAGCTGCGGTAAAGCTCATCAGCGTGGTCGTGAA
GCGATTCACAGATGTCTGCCTGTTCATCCGCGTCCAGCTCGTTGAGTTTCTCCAGAAGCGTTAATGTCTG
GCTTCTGATAAAGCGGGCCATGTTAAGGGCGGTTTTTTCCTGTTTGGTCACTGATGCCTCCGTGTAAGGG
GGATTTCTGTTCATGGGGGTAATGATACCGATGAAACGAGAGAGGATGCTCACGATACGGGTTACTGATG
ATGAACATGCCCGGTTACTGGAACGTTGTGAGGGTAAACAACTGGCGGTATGGATGCGGCGGGACCAGAG
AAAAATCACTCAGGGTCAATGCCAGCGCTTCGTTAATACAGATGTAGGTGTTCCACAGGGTAGCCAGCAG
CATCCTGCGATGCAGATCCGGAACATAATGGTGCAGGGCGCTGACTTCCGCGTTTCCAGACTTTACGAAA
CACGGAAACCGAAGACCATTCATGTTGTTGCTCAGGTCGCAGACGTTTTGCAGCAGCAGTCGCTTCACGT
TCGCTCGCGTATCGGTGATTCATTCTGCTAACCAGTAAGGCAACCCCGCCAGCCTAGCCGGGTCCTCAAC
GACAGGAGCACGATCATGCGCACCCGTGGGGCCGCCATGCCGGCGATAATGGCCTGCTTCTCGCCGAAAC
GTTTGGTGGCGGGACCAGTGACGAAGGCTTGAGCGAGGGCGTGCAAGATTCCGAATACCGCAAGCGACAG
GCCGATCATCGTCGCGCTCCAGCGAAAGCGGTCCTCGCCGAAAATGACCCAGAGCGCTGCCGGCACCTGT
CCTACGAGTTGCATGATAAAGAAGACAGTCATAAGTGCGGCGACGATAGTCATGCCCCGCGCCCACCGGA
AGGAGCTGACTGGGTTGAAGGCTCTCAAGGGCATCGGTCGAGATCCCGGTGCCTAATGAGTGAGCTAACT
TACATTAATTGCGTTGCGCTCACTGCCCGCTTTCCAGTCGGGAAACCTGTCGTGCCAGCTGCATTAATGA
ATCGGCCAACGCGCGGGGAGAGGCGGTTTGCGTATTGGGCGCCAGGGTGGTTTTTCTTTTCACCAGTGAG
ACGGGCAACAGCTGATTGCCCTTCACCGCCTGGCCCTGAGAGAGTTGCAGCAAGCGGTCCACGCTGGTTT
GCCCCAGCAGGCGAAAATCCTGTTTGATGGTGGTTAACGGCGGGATATAACATGAGCTGTCTTCGGTATC
GTCGTATCCCACTACCGAGATATCCGCACCAACGCGCAGCCCGGACTCGGTAATGGCGCGCATTGCGCCC
AGCGCCATCTGATCGTTGGCAACCAGCATCGCAGTGGGAACGATGCCCTCATTCAGCATTTGCATGGTTT
GTTGAAAACCGGACATGGCACTCCAGTCGCCTTCCCGTTCCGCTATCGGCTGAATTTGATTGCGAGTGAG
ATATTTATGCCAGCCAGCCAGACGCAGACGCGCCGAGACAGAACTTAATGGGCCCGCTAACAGCGCGATT
TGCTGGTGACCCAATGCGACCAGATGCTCCACGCCCAGTCGCGTACCGTCTTCATGGGAGAAAATAATAC
TGTTGATGGGTGTCTGGTCAGAGACATCAAGAAATAACGCCGGAACATTAGTGCAGGCAGCTTCCACAGC
AATGGCATCCTGGTCATCCAGCGGATAGTTAATGATCAGCCCACTGACGCGTTGCGCGAGAAGATTGTGC
ACCGCCGCTTTACAGGCTTCGACGCCGCTTCGTTCTACCATCGACACCACCACGCTGGCACCCAGTTGAT
CGGCGCGAGATTTAATCGCCGCGACAATTTGCGACGGCGCGTGCAGGGCCAGACTGGAGGTGGCAACGCC
AATCAGCAACGACTGTTTGCCCGCCAGTTGTTGTGCCACGCGGTTGGGAATGTAATTCAGCTCCGCCATC
GCCGCTTCCACTTTTTCCCGCGTTTTCGCAGAAACGTGGCTGGCCTGGTTCACCACGCGGGAAACGGTCT
GATAAGAGACACCGGCATACTCTGCGACATCGTATAACGTTACTGGTTTCACATTCACCACCCTGAATTG
ACTCTCTTCCGGGCGCTATCATGCCATACCGCGAAAGGTTTTGCGCCATTCGATGGTGTCCGGGATCTCG
ACGCTCTCCCTTATGCGACTCCTGCATTAGGAAGCAGCCCAGTAGTAGGTTGAGGCCGTTGAGCACCGCC
GCCGCAAGGAATGGTGCATGCAAGGAGATGGCGCCCAACAGTCCCCCGGCCACGGGGCCTGCCACCATAC
CCACGCCGAAACAAGCGCTCATGAGCCCGAAGTGGCGAGCCCGATCTTCCCCATCGGTGATGTCGGCGAT
ATAGGCGCCAGCAACCGCACCTGTGGCGCCGGTGATGCCGGCCACGATGCGTCCGGCGTAGAGGATCGAG
ATCTCGATCCCGCGAAATTAATACGACTCACTATAGGGGAATTGTGAGCGGATAACAATTCCCCTCTAGA
AATAATTTTGTTTAACTTTAAGAAGGAGATATACCATGGGCAGCAGCCATCATCATCATCATCACAGCAG
CGGCCTGGTGCCGCGCGGCAGCCATATGCATCACCATCACCATCACGAGAACCTGTACTTCCAAGGGGGA
TCCGAATTCGAGCTCCGTCGACAAGCTTGCGGCCGCACTCGAGCACCACCACCACCACCACTGAGATCCG
GCTGCTAACAAAGCCCGAAAGGAAGCTGAGTTGGCTGCTGCCACCGCTGAGCAATAACTAGCATAACCCC
TTGGGGCCTCTAAACGGGTCTTGAGGGGTTTTTTGCTGAAAGGAGGAACTATATCCGGAT
Features (pLannotate 1.2.2; 21 found; start..end, strand, type, name):
     12..440     +  rep_origin     f1 ori (sequence partly withheld): f1 bacteriophage origin of replication; arrow indicates direction of (+) strand synthesis
    493..550     +  promoter       AmpR promoter (fragment): bla
    559..1374    -  CDS            KanR: aminoglycoside phosphotransferase; aph(3')-Ia; confers resistance to kanamycin in bacteria or G418 (Geneticin®) in eukaryotes
   1496..2084    +  rep_origin     ori: high-copy-number ColE1/pMB1/pBR322/pUC origin of replication
   2270..2409    -  misc_feature   bom: basis of mobility region from pBR322
   2511..2702    -  CDS            rop: Rop protein, which maintains plasmids at low copy number; rop
   2719..3099    +  CDS            YPB1_ECOLX: Protein predicted: Swiss-Prot protein existence level 4. From Escherichia coli.
   3171..3462    -  CDS            TcR (fragment): tetracycline efflux protein; tet; confers resistance to tetracycline
   3477..3498    -  protein_bind   CAP binding site: CAP binding activates transcription in the presence of cAMP. E. coli catabolite activator protein
   3511..4593    -  CDS            lacI: lac repressor; lacI; The lac repressor binds to the lac operator to inhibit transcription in E. coli. This inhibition can be relieved by adding lactose or isopropyl-β-D-thiogalactopyranoside (IPTG).
   4594..4671    -  promoter       lacI promoter: lacI
   4679..4958    -  CDS            TcR (fragment): tetracycline efflux protein; tet; confers resistance to tetracycline
   4980..4998    +  promoter       T7 promoter: promoter for bacteriophage T7 RNA polymerase
   4999..5023    +  protein_bind   lac operator: The lac repressor binds to the lac operator to inhibit transcription in E. coli. This inhibition can be relieved by adding lactose or isopropyl-β-D-thiogalactopyranoside (IPTG). lac repressor encoded by lacI
   5038..5060    +  RBS            RBS: efficient ribosome binding site from bacteriophage T7 gene 10 (Olins and Rangwala, 1989)
   5079..5095    +  CDS            capTEV™ (fragment): composite tag for in vivo biotinylation, TEV protease cleavage, and 6xHis tagging
   5106..5123    +  CDS            thrombin site: thrombin recognition and cleavage site
   5130..5147    +  CDS            7xHis (fragment): 6xHis affinity tag
   5215..5232    +  CDS            9xHis (fragment): 9xHis affinity tag
   5242..5291    +  CDS            SET1 (fragment): solubility-enhancement tag derived from T7 phage gene 10B
   5299..5346    +  terminator     T7 terminator: transcription terminator for bacteriophage T7 RNA polymerase
