[The description below was written by a language model from this plasmid's Addgene catalogue record and pLannotate feature annotations shown in this document.]
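Description:
pET28-H12TEV is an empty bacterial expression backbone derived from pET28a(+) and intended for producing recombinant proteins, particularly large ones, in E. coli. It keeps the standard pET28 architecture. A ColE1/pBR322-type origin, together with the bom region and the rop gene, holds the plasmid at low copy number. The vector also carries an f1 phage origin, a kanamycin resistance gene (aminoglycoside phosphotransferase) for selection, and a lacI cassette supplying the lac repressor. The short fragments annotated as tetracycline resistance and a predicted E. coli protein are pBR322-derived remnants, not functional markers.

The expression unit consists of a T7 promoter followed directly by a lac operator, the T7 gene 10 ribosome binding site, the tag and cloning region, and a T7 terminator. Transcription therefore depends on a host that supplies T7 RNA polymerase, such as the BL21(DE3) strain the depositor uses for expression, and it is repressed by LacI until induced with IPTG. The modification is a second 6xHis tag plus a TEV protease site, inserted between the NdeI and BamHI sites. The N-terminal leader thus reads 6xHis, thrombin site, 6xHis, TEV site; it is not a continuous 12xHis stretch. A gene cloned at BamHI is in frame with this leader. The doubled histidine tags allow nickel-affinity purification, and the tags can afterwards be removed with TEV protease.

The automated annotation finds the first His tag (labelled as a capTEV fragment), the thrombin site and the second His tag, but it does not mark the TEV site itself. It also detects a further His-tag sequence downstream of the cloning region, which corresponds to the optional C-terminal His tag of pET28a. The "SET1" fragment call just before the terminator is probably a spurious match to T7-derived sequence.
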