Addgene plasmid #208635: pET28-H12TEV
Purpose: (Empty Backbone) for E. coli expression of large protein, insert 6xhis + TEV site using NdeI and BamHI site in pET28a(+), note that it is 6xHis-Thrombin-6xHis-TEV, not continuous 12xHis. BamHI in-frame with tag.
Depositing lab: Quanfu Ma. Depositing organization: Maternal and Child Health Hospital of Hubei Province.
Backbone
  Vector backbone: pET28a(+)
  Backbone manufacturer: Merck-Millipore (Novagen)
  Modifications to backbone: add another 6x his
  Vector type: Bacterial Expression
  Promoter: T7
  Tag / fusion protein: 6xhis (N terminal on backbone)
Growth in bacteria
  Bacterial resistance: Kanamycin, 50 μg/mL
  Growth temperature: 37°C
  Growth strain: DH5alpha
  Growth instructions: we use BL21 (DE3) for expression
  Copy number: Low Copy
Terms and licenses: Academic/Nonprofit Terms; Industry Terms: Not Available to Industry
How to cite: pET28-H12TEV was a gift from Quanfu Ma (Addgene plasmid # 208635 ; http://n2t.net/addgene:208635 ; RRID:Addgene_208635)
